>Addgene plasmid #177908 | pcDNA3.1-CD81-(TEV)-FKBP-Myc | addgene full sequence | sequence record 352426 | Addgene NGS Result
AAGGCAAGGCTTGACCGACAATTGCATGAAGAATCTGCTTAGGGTTAGGCGTTTTGCGCTGCTTCGCGAT
GTACGGGCCAGATATACGCGTTGACATTGATTATTGACTAGTTATTAATAGTAATCAATTACGGGGTCAT
TAGTTCATAGCCCATATATGGAGTTCCGCGTTACATAACTTACGGTAAATGGCCCGCCTGGCTGACCGCC
CAACGACCCCCGCCCATTGACGTCAATAATGACGTATGTTCCCATAGTAACGCCAATAGGGACTTTCCAT
TGACGTCAATGGGTGGAGTATTTACGGTAAACTGCCCACTTGGCAGTACATCAAGTGTATCATATGCCAA
GTACGCCCCCTATTGACGTCAATGACGGTAAATGGCCCGCCTGGCATTATGCCCAGTACATGACCTTATG
GGACTTTCCTACTTGGCAGTACATCTACGTATTAGTCATCGCTATTACCATGGTGATGCGGTTTTGGCAG
TACATCAATGGGCGTGGATAGCGGTTTGACTCACGGGGATTTCCAAGTCTCCACCCCATTGACGTCAATG
GGAGTTTGTTTTGGCACCAAAATCAACGGGACTTTCCAAAATGTCGTAACAACTCCGCCCCATTGACGCA
AATGGGCGGTAGGCGTGTACGGTGGGAGGTCTATATAAGCAGAGCTCTCTGGCTAACTAGAGAACCCACT
GCTTACTGGCTTATCGAAATTAATACGACTCACTATAGGGAGACCCAAGCTGGCTAGCGTTTAAACTTAA
GCTTGGTACCGAGCTCGGATCCACTAGTCCAGTGTGGTGGAATTCTGCAGATATCCAGCACAGTGGCGGC
CGCGCCACCATGGGAGTGGAGGGCTGCACCAAGTGCATCAAGTACCTGCTCTTCGTCTTCAATTTCGTCT
TCTGGCTGGCTGGAGGCGTGATCCTGGGTGTGGCCCTGTGGCTCCGCCATGACCCGCAGACCACCAACCT
CCTGTATCTGGAGCTGGGAGACAAGCCCGCGCCCAACACCTTCTATGTAGGCATCTACATCCTCATCGCT
GTGGGCGCTGTCATGATGTTCGTTGGCTTCCTGGGCTGCTACGGGGCCATCCAGGAATCCCAGTGCCTGC
TGGGGACGTTCTTCACCTGCCTGGTCATCCTGTTTGCCTGTGAGGTGGCCGCCGGCATCTGGGGCTTTGT
CAACAAGGACCAGATCGCCAAGGATGTGAAGCAGTTCTATGACCAGGCCCTACAGCAGGCCGTGGTGGAT
GATGACGCCAACAACGCCAAGGCTGTGGTGAAGACCTTCCACGAGACGCTTGACTGCTGTGGCTCCAGCA
CACTGACTGCTTTGACCACCTCAGTGCTCAAGAACAATTTGTGTCCCTCGGGCAGCAACATCATCAGCAA
CCTCTTCAAGGAGGACTGCCACCAGAAGATCGATGACCTCTTCTCCGGGAAGCTGTACCTCATCGGCATT
GCTGCCATCGTGGTCGCTGTGATCATGATCTTCGAGATGATCCTGAGCATGGTGCTGTGCTGTGGCATCC
GGAACAGCTCCGTGTACGAGAACCTGTACTTCCAGTCTGGAGTGCAGGTGGAAACCATCTCCCCAGGAGA
CGGGCGCACCTTCCCCAAGCGCGGCCAGACCTGCGTGGTGCACTACACCGGGATGCTTGAAGATGGAAAG
AAATTTGATTCCTCCCGGGACAGAAACAAGCCCTTTAAGTTTATGCTAGGCAAGCAGGAGGTGATCCGAG
GCTGGGAAGAAGGGGTTGCCCAGATGAGTGTGGGTCAGAGAGCCAAACTGACTATATCTCCAGATTATGC
CTATGGTGCCACTGGGCACCCAGGCATCATCCCACCACATGCCACTCTCGTCTTCGATGTGGAGCTTCTA
AAACTGGAAGAACAGAAACTGATTAGCGAAGAAGATCTGTGACTCGAGTCTAGAGGGCCCGTTTAAACCC
GCTGATCAGCCTCGACTGTGCCTTCTAGTTGCCAGCCATCTGTTGTTTGCCCCTCCCCCGTGCCTTCCTT
GACCCTGGAAGGTGCCACTCCCACTGTCCTTTCCTAATAAAATGAGGAAATTGCATCGCATTGTCTGAGT
AGGTGTCATTCTATTCTGGGGGGGTGGGGTGGGGCAGGACAGCAAGGGGGAGGATTGGGAAGACAATAGC
AGGCATGCTGGGGATGCGGTGGGCTCTATGGCTTCTGAGGCGGAAAGAACCAGCTGGGGCTCTAGGGGGT
ATCCCC
[124 nt withheld, positions 2247-2370]
CGCCGGCTTTCCCCGTCAAGCTCG
[68 nt withheld, positions 2395-2462]
A
[49 nt withheld, positions 2464-2512]
CCTTTGACGTTGGAGTCCACGTTCTTT
[37 nt withheld, positions 2540-2576]
ACCCTATCTCGGTCTATTCTTTTGATTTATAAGGGATTTTGCCGATTTCGGCCTATTGGTTAAAAAATGA
GCTGATTTAACAAAAATTTAACGCGAATTAATTCTGTGGAATGTGTGTCAGTTAGGGTGTGGAAAGTCCC
CAGGCTCCCCAGCAGGCAGAAGTATGCAAAGCATGCATCTCAATTAGTCAGCAACCAGGTGTGGAAAGTC
CCCAGGCTCCCCAGCAGGCAGAAGTATGCAAAGCATGCATCTCAATTAGTCAGCAACCATAGTCCCGCCC
CTAACTCCGCCCATCCCGCCCCTAACTCCGCCCAGTTCCGCCCATTCTCCGCCCCATGGCTGACTAATTT
TTTTTATTTATGCAGAGGCCGAGGCCGCCTCTGCCTCTGAGCTATTCCAGAAGTAGTGAGGAGGCTTTTT
TGGAGGCCTAGGCTTTTGCAAAAAGCTCCCGGGAGCTTGTATATCCATTTTCGGATCTGATCAAGAGACA
GGATGAGGATCGTTTCGCATGATTGAACAAGATGGATTGCACGCAGGTTCTCCGGCCGCTTGGGTGGAGA
GGCTATTCGGCTATGACTGGGCACAACAGACAATCGGCTGCTCTGATGCCGCCGTGTTCCGGCTGTCAGC
GCAGGGGCGCCCGGTTCTTTTTGTCAAGACCGACCTGTCCGGTGCCCTGAATGAACTGCAGGACGAGGCA
GCGCGGCTATCGTGGCTGGCCACGACGGGCGTTCCTTGCGCAGCTGTGCTCGACGTTGTCACTGAAGCGG
GAAGGGACTGGCTGCTATTGGGCGAAGTGCCGGGGCAGGATCTCCTGTCATCTCACCTTGCTCCTGCCGA
GAAAGTATCCATCATGGCTGATGCAATGCGGCGGCTGCATACGCTTGATCCGGCTACCTGCCCATTCGAC
CACCAAGCGAAACATCGCATCGAGCGAGCACGTACTCGGATGGAAGCCGGTCTTGTCGATCAGGATGATC
TGGACGAAGAGCATCAGGGGCTCGCGCCAGCCGAACTGTTCGCCAGGCTCAAGGCGCGCATGCCCGACGG
CGAGGATCTCGTCGTGACCCATGGCGATGCCTGCTTGCCGAATATCATGGTGGAAAATGGCCGCTTTTCT
GGATTCATCGACTGTGGCCGGCTGGGTGTGGCGGACCGCTATCAGGACATAGCGTTGGCTACCCGTGATA
TTGCTGAAGAGCTTGGCGGCGAATGGGCTGACCGCTTCCTCGTGCTTTACGGTATCGCCGCTCCCGATTC
GCAGCGCATCGCCTTCTATCGCCTTCTTGACGAGTTCTTCTGAGCGGGACTCTGGGGTTCGAAATGACCG
ACCAAGCGACGCCCAACCTGCCATCACGAGATTTCGATTCCACCGCCGCCTTCTATGAAAGGTTGGGCTT
CGGAATCGTTTTCCGGGACGCCGGCTGGATGATCCTCCAGCGCGGGGATCTCATGCTGGAGTTCTTCGCC
CACCCCAACTTGTTTATTGCAGCTTATAATGGTTACAAATAAAGCAATAGCATCACAAATTTCACAAATA
AAGCATTTTTTTCACTGCATTCTAGTTGTGGTTTGTCCAAACTCATCAATGTATCTTATCATGTCTGTAT
ACCGTCGACCTCTAGCTAGAGCTTGGCGTAATCATGGTCATAGCTGTTTCCTGTGTGAAATTGTTATCCG
CTCACAATTCCACACAACATACGAGCCGGAAGCATAAAGTGTAAAGCCTGGGGTGCCTAATGAGTGAGCT
AACTCACATTAATTGCGTTGCGCTCACTGCCCGCTTTCCAGTCGGGAAACCTGTCGTGCCAGCTGCATTA
ATGAATCGGCCAACGCGCGGGGAGAGGCGGTTTGCGTATTGGGCGCTCTTCCGCTTCCTCGCTCACTGAC
TCGCTGCGCTCGGTCGTTCGGCTGCGGCGAGCGGTATCAGCTCACTCAAAGGCGGTAATACGGTTATCCA
CAGAATCAGGGGATAACGCAGGAAAGAACATGTGAGCAAAAGGCCAGCAAAAGGCCAGGAACCGTAAAAA
GGCCGCGTTGCTGGCGTTTTTCCATAGGCTCCGCCCCCCTGACGAGCATCACAAAAATCGACGCTCAAGT
CAGAGGTGGCGAAACCCGACAGGACTATAAAGATACCAGGCGTTTCCCCCTGGAAGCTCCCTCGTGCGCT
CTCCTGTTCCGACCCTGCCGCTTACCGGATACCTGTCCGCCTTTCTCCCTTCGGGAAGCGTGGCGCTTTC
TCATAGCTCACGCTGTAGGTATCTCAGTTCGGTGTAGGTCGTTCGCTCCAAGCTGGGCTGTGTGCACGAA
CCCCCCGTTCAGCCCGACCGCTGCGCCTTATCCGGTAACTATCGTCTTGAGTCCAACCCGGTAAGACACG
ACTTATCGCCACTGGCAGCAGCCACTGGTAACAGGATTAGCAGAGCGAGGTATGTAGGCGGTGCTACAGA
GTTCTTGAAGTGGTGGCCTAACTACGGCTACACTAGAAGAACAGTATTTGGTATCTGCGCTCTGCTGAAG
CCAGTTACCTTCGGAAAAAGAGTTGGTAGCTCTTGATCCGGCAAACAAACCACCGCTGGTAGCGGTGGTT
TTTTTGTTTGCAAGCAGCAGATTACGCGCAGAAAAAAAGGATCTCAAGAAGATCCTTTGATCTTTTCTAC
GGGGTCTGACGCTCAGTGGAACGAAAACTCACGTTAAGGGATTTTGGTCATGAGATTATCAAAAAGGATC
TTCACCTAGATCCTTTTAAATTAAAAATGAAGTTTTAAATCAATCTAAAGTATATATGAGTAAACTTGGT
CTGACAGTTACCAATGCTTAATCAGTGAGGCACCTATCTCAGCGATCTGTCTATTTCGTTCATCCATAGT
TGCCTGACTCCCCGTCGTGTAGATAACTACGATACGGGAGGGCTTACCATCTGGCCCCAGTGCTGCAATG
ATACCGCGAGACCCACGCTCACCGGCTCCAGATTTATCAGCAATAAACCAGCCAGCCGGAAGGGCCGAGC
GCAGAAGTGGTCCTGCAACTTTATCCGCCTCCATCCAGTCTATTAATTGTTGCCGGGAAGCTAGAGTAAG
TAGTTCGCCAGTTAATAGTTTGCGCAACGTTGTTGCCATTGCTACAGGCATCGTGGTGTCACGCTCGTCG
TTTGGTATGGCTTCATTCAGCTCCGGTTCCCAACGATCAAGGCGAGTTACATGATCCCCCATGTTGTGCA
AAAAAGCGGTTAGCTCCTTCGGTCCTCCGATCGTTGTCAGAAGTAAGTTGGCCGCAGTGTTATCACTCAT
GGTTATGGCAGCACTGCATAATTCTCTTACTGTCATGCCATCCGTAAGATGCTTTTCTGTGACTGGTGAG
TACTCAACCAAGTCATTCTGAGAATAGTGTATGCGGCGACCGAGTTGCTCTTGCCCGGCGTCAATACGGG
ATAATACCGCGCCACATAGCAGAACTTTAAAAGTGCTCATCATTGGAAAACGTTCTTCGGGGCGAAAACT
CTCAAGGATCTTACCGCTGTTGAGATCCAGTTCGATGTAACCCACTCGTGCACCCAACTGATCTTCAGCA
TCTTTTACTTTCACCAGCGTTTCTGGGTGAGCAAAAACAGGAAGGCAAAATGCCGCAAAAAAGGGAATAA
GGGCGACACGGAAATGTTGAATACTCATACTCTTCCTTTTTCAATATTATTGAAGCATTTATCAGGGTTA
TTGTCTCATGAGCGGATACATATTTGAATGTATTTAGAAAAATAAACAAATAGGGGTTCCGCGCACATTT
CCCCGAAAAGTGCCACCTGACGTCGACGGATCGGGAGATCTCCCGATCCCCTATGGTGCACTCTCAGTAC
AATCTGCTCTGATGCCGCATAGTTAAGCCAGTATCTGCTCCCTGCTTGTGTGTTGGAGGTCGCTGAGTAG
TGCGCGAGCAAAATTTAAGCTACAAC
Features (pLannotate 1.2.2; 21 found; start..end, strand, type, name):
     93..472     +  enhancer       CMV enhancer: human cytomegalovirus immediate early enhancer
    473..676     +  promoter       CMV promoter: human cytomegalovirus (CMV) immediate early promoter
    672..705     +  LTR            5' LTR (truncated) (fragment): truncated 5' long terminal repeat (LTR) from HIV-1
    721..739     +  promoter       T7 promoter: promoter for bacteriophage T7 RNA polymerase
    850..1557    +  CDS            CD81: CD81_HUMAN - Also known as TAPA1 From Homo sapiens (Human).
   1579..1899    +  CDS            DmrB: F36V mutant of FK506-binding protein FKBP12 binds synthetic ligands that do not bind wild-type FKBP
   1976..2087    +  polyA_signal   bGH poly(A) signal: bovine growth hormone polyadenylation signal
   2205..2226    +  promoter       SV40 promoter (fragment): SV40 enhancer and early promoter
   2247..2675    +  rep_origin     f1 ori (sequence partly withheld): f1 bacteriophage origin of replication; arrow indicates direction of (+) strand synthesis
   2689..3018    +  promoter       SV40 promoter: SV40 enhancer and early promoter
   3085..3876    +  CDS            neo: KKA2_KLEPN - Also known as kan, nptII. Experimental evidence at protein level: Swiss-Prot protein existence level 1. Resistance to kanamycin, neomycin, paromomycin, ribostamycin, butirosin and gentamicin B. From Klebsiella pneumoniae.
   3900..4058    +  CDS            ble (fragment): BLE_KLEPN - Experimental evidence at protein level: Swiss-Prot protein existence level 1. Binding protein with a strong affinity to the bleomycin family of antibiotics. Binds to CL990; an antimitotic-antibiotic compound. From Klebsiella pneumoniae.
   4053..4174    +  polyA_signal   SV40 poly(A) signal: SV40 polyadenylation signal
   4247..4263    -  protein_bind   lac operator: The lac repressor binds to the lac operator to inhibit transcription in E. coli. This inhibition can be relieved by adding lactose or isopropyl-β-D-thiogalactopyranoside (IPTG). lac repressor encoded by lacI
   4271..4301    -  promoter       lac promoter: promoter for the E. coli lac operon
   4316..4337    -  protein_bind   CAP binding site: CAP binding activates transcription in the presence of cAMP. E. coli catabolite activator protein
   4350..4442    -  CDS            lacI (fragment): lac repressor; lacI; The lac repressor binds to the lac operator to inhibit transcription in E. coli. This inhibition can be relieved by adding lactose or isopropyl-β-D-thiogalactopyranoside (IPTG).
   4625..5213    -  rep_origin     ori: high-copy-number ColE1/pMB1/pBR322/pUC origin of replication
   5384..6244    -  CDS            AmpR: β-lactamase; bla; confers resistance to ampicillin, carbenicillin, and related antibiotics
   6245..6349    -  promoter       AmpR promoter: bla
   6408..6460    -  misc_feature   bom (fragment): basis of mobility region from pBR322
