[The description below was written by a language model from this plasmid's Addgene catalogue record and pLannotate feature annotations shown in this document.]
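Description:
pcDNA3.1-CD81-(TEV)-FKBP-Myc is a mammalian expression plasmid of about 6.5 kb built on the pcDNA3.1 backbone. It is maintained in E. coli through a high-copy ColE1/pUC-type origin and an ampicillin resistance gene (β-lactamase with its own promoter), and it also carries an f1 origin for single-stranded DNA production. For selection in mammalian cells, an SV40 early promoter drives the neomycin phosphotransferase gene, followed by an SV40 polyadenylation signal, allowing G418 selection of stable transfectants. The remaining small annotated fragments (lac promoter/operator, lacI, ble, bom and a short LTR-like match) appear to be backbone remnants or software matches rather than functional parts of the design.

The payload, assembled by Gibson cloning, is a single fusion open reading frame under the CMV immediate-early enhancer and promoter, terminated by the bovine growth hormone polyadenylation signal. A T7 promoter lies upstream of the coding sequence. Human CD81, a tetraspanin membrane protein, is followed at its C terminus by a TEV protease cleavage site, an FKBP domain and a Myc epitope tag for detection. The TEV site and Myc tag are listed in the catalogue but are not separately annotated in the feature table, although short gaps flanking the FKBP region are consistent with them. The annotation software matched the FKBP segment to the F36V variant (DmrB), whereas the catalogue says only FKBP, so the exact variant is not settled by the record.

The associated publication concerns engineering extracellular vesicles for small-molecule-regulated cargo loading and cytoplasmic delivery of proteins. This suggests that CD81 serves as a vesicle-associated anchor, FKBP as a ligand-dependent dimerization handle for recruiting cargo, and the TEV site as a means of protease-mediated release. The record does not spell out these roles explicitly.
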