Addgene plasmid #177908: pcDNA3.1-CD81-(TEV)-FKBP-Myc
Purpose: human CD81-TEV cleavage site-FKBP-Myc tag
Depositing lab: Masaharu Somiya. Depositing organization: The University of Osaka. Publication: Engineering of Extracellular Vesicles for Small Molecule-Regulated Cargo Loading and Cytoplasmic Delivery of Bioactive Proteins. Somiya M, Kuroda S. Mol Pharm. 2022 May 20. doi: 10.1021/acs.molpharmaceut.2c00192. PubMed 35594496.
Backbone
  Vector backbone: pcDNA3.1
  Vector type: Mammalian Expression
  Selectable markers: Neomycin (select with G418)
Growth in bacteria
  Bacterial resistance: Ampicillin, 100 μg/mL
  Growth temperature: 37°C
  Growth strain: DH5alpha
  Copy number: High Copy
Gene/Insert
  Gene/Insert name: human CD81
  Species: H. sapiens (human), Synthetic
  Entrez Gene: CD81 (a.k.a. CVID6, S5.7, TAPA1, TSPAN28)
  Promoter: CMV
  Tag / fusion protein: TEV protease cleavage site (C terminal on insert); FKBP (C terminal on insert); Myc tag (C terminal on insert)
  Cloning method: Gibson Cloning
  Sequencing primers: 5′ CMV-F
Terms and licenses: Academic/Nonprofit Terms; Industry Terms: Not Available to Industry
How to cite: pcDNA3.1-CD81-(TEV)-FKBP-Myc was a gift from Masaharu Somiya (Addgene plasmid # 177908 ; http://n2t.net/addgene:177908 ; RRID:Addgene_177908)
